Addgene plasmid #108981: pDM1081
Purpose: Knockout cassette Hygromycin
Depositing lab: Rob Kay. Depositing organization: MRC Laboratory of Molecular Biology. Publication: Rapid and efficient genetic engineering of both wild type and axenic strains of Dictyostelium discoideum. Paschke P, Knecht DA, Silale A, Traynor D, Williams TD, Thomason PA, Insall RH, Chubb JR, Kay RR, Veltman DM. PLoS One. 2018 May 30;13(5):e0196809. doi: 10.1371/journal.pone.0196809. eCollection 2018. PubMed 29847546.
Backbone
  Vector backbone: pDM304
  Backbone size w/o insert (bp): 2071
  Vector type: Cre/Lox ; Dictyostelium discoideum knockout vector
  Selectable markers: Hygromycin
Growth in bacteria
  Bacterial resistance: Ampicillin, 100 μg/mL
  Growth temperature: 30°C
  Growth strain: NEB Stable
  Copy number: Low Copy
Gene/Insert
  Gene/Insert name: Knockout cassette Hygromycin
  Insert size (bp): 1843
  Promoter: coaA
  Cloning method: Restriction Enzyme; 5′ cloning site Unknown (unknown if destroyed); 3′ cloning site Unknown (unknown if destroyed)
Terms and licenses: Academic/Nonprofit Terms; Industry Terms: Not Available to Industry
Depositor comments: Due to difficulties in assembling repetitive elements within the plasmid, Addgene NGS may have some ambiguous bases and show minor differences compared to the depositor sequence. Please use the assembled depositor sequence if necessary.
How to cite: pDM1081 was a gift from Rob Kay (Addgene plasmid # 108981 ; http://n2t.net/addgene:108981 ; RRID:Addgene_108981)
