[The description below was written by a language model from this plasmid's Addgene catalogue record and pLannotate feature annotations shown in this document.]
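Description:
pDM1081 is a Dictyostelium discoideum knockout vector built on the pDM304 backbone, carrying a floxed hygromycin resistance cassette intended as the selectable module for gene disruption. In bacteria it is maintained through a ColE1/pUC-type origin of replication and selected with ampicillin via the bla gene and its native promoter. The origin is annotated as a high-copy type, although the catalogue entry lists the plasmid as low copy. The two available sequence records (depositor and repository sequencing, about 3.9 kb each) give the same feature layout, differing by only a couple of bases. The depositor attributes this to the difficulty of assembling repetitive elements in the plasmid.

The payload, about 1.8 kb, consists of the hygromycin B phosphotransferase coding sequence, which according to the record is driven by the coaA promoter, bracketed by two loxP sites in the same orientation. The promoter itself is not annotated in the feature tables. The very short hits to yeast CEN4 and the URA3 promoter lying upstream of the resistance gene are about 20 bp each. They are most likely spurious matches to AT-rich Dictyostelium regulatory sequence rather than functional yeast elements.

The directly repeated loxP sites mean that, after the cassette has integrated and hygromycin-resistant clones have been selected, transient Cre expression can excise the marker. This leaves a single loxP scar and allows the same selection to be reused for further rounds of disruption. The record does not describe target-gene homology arms or the cloning sites, so the plasmid appears to be a generic cassette donor into which, or from which, locus-specific targeting constructs are assembled.
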