Features (pLannotate 1.2.2; 8 found; start..end, strand, type, name):
     51..84      +  protein_bind   loxP: Cre-mediated recombination occurs in the 8-bp core sequence (GCATACAT). Cre recombinase
    153..171     +  misc_feature   CEN4 (fragment): S. cerevisiae CEN4 centromere
    403..423     +  promoter       URA3 promoter (fragment): S. cerevisiae URA3
    521..1556    +  CDS            HygR (fragment): hygromycin B phosphotransferase confers resistance to hygromycin
   1834..1867    +  protein_bind   loxP: Cre-mediated recombination occurs in the 8-bp core sequence (GCATACAT). Cre recombinase
   1953..2057    +  promoter       AmpR promoter: bla
   2058..2918    +  CDS            AmpR: β-lactamase; bla; confers resistance to ampicillin, carbenicillin, and related antibiotics
   3089..3677    +  rep_origin     ori: high-copy-number ColE1/pMB1/pBR322/pUC origin of replication
>Addgene plasmid #108981 | pDM1081 | depositor full sequence | sequence record 205361 | Full Sequence
GCCGGCCTTCAGTAGGCAGAGCTATCAAGCTTGATATCTTAATTAATTAAATAACTTCGTATAGCATACA
TTATACGAAGTTATAGTAGTGGATCCCAAAATTTTGTATTTTGTGATGTTAGTGTGTGTCATAATTGGAA
TATTGAAAAAAAAAAAATAAAAAATAAAAAAAAAAAAAAAAAGAATTAATTAATGATTAATCATATGACT
AACATTATATTTTCAATTTTTTTTTTTTTTTTTTTCCAACCACCCAAAAGTGATCCATTTTTTTTTTTTT
TTTAAATAAAATTTGGGTCACCCACAGTTGAATTATTTTTAATTTTTTTTTTTTTTTTTTTTTTTTTTAA
TTTTTTTTTTTTTTTTCAAAATTTTTTTTTCTTCATATAAAAATAAATTTTCCAATTCATTTTTTTTTTT
TTTATTCAACTGTATATTATTATAACTCTTTATTTGTATTTTAAACTAATTTCACAGCTAGCAAAAAATG
GATCAATTTAACATTTCTCAACAAGACCTAATGAAAAAGCCTGAACTCACCGCGACGTCTGTCGAGAAGT
TTCTGATCGAAAAGTTCGACAGCGTCTCCGACCTGATGCAGCTCTCGGAGGGCGAAGAATCTCGTGCTTT
CAGCTTCGATGTAGGAGGGCGTGGATATGTCCTGCGGGTAAATAGCTGCGCCGATGGTTTCTACAAAGAT
CGTTATGTTTATCGGCACTTTGCATCGGCCGCGCTCCCGATTCCGGAAGTGCTTGACATTGGGGAGTTCA
GCGAGAGCCTGACCTATTGCATCTCCCGCCGTGCACAGGGTGTCACGTTGCAAGACCTGCCTGAAACCGA
ACTGCCCGCTGTTCTGCAGCCGGTCGCGGAGGCCATGGATGCGATCGCTGCGGCCGATCTTAGCCAGACG
AGCGGGTTCGGCCCATTCGGACCGCAAGGAATCGGTCAATACACTACATGGCGTGATTTCATATGCGCGA
TTGCTGATCCCCATGTGTATCACTGGCAAACTGTGATGGACGACACCGTCAGTGCGTCCGTCGCGCAGGC
TCTCGATGAGCTGATGCTTTGGGCCGAGGACTGCCCCGAAGTCCGGCACCTCGTGCACGCGGATTTCGGC
TCCAACAATGTCCTGACGGACAATGGCCGCATAACAGCGGTCATTGACTGGAGCGAGGCGATGTTCGGGG
ATTCCCAATACGAGGTCGCCAACATCTTCTTCTGGAGGCCGTGGTTGGCTTGTATGGAGCAGCAGACGCG
CTACTTCGAGCGGAGGCATCCGGAGCTTGCAGGATCGCCGCGGCTCCGGGCGTATATGCTCCGCATTGGT
CTTGACCAACTCTATCAGAGCTTGGTTGACGGCAATTTCGATGATGCAGCTTGGGCGCAGGGTCGATGCG
ACGCAATCGTCCGATCCGGAGCCGGGACTGTCGGGCGTACACAAATCGCCCGCAGAAGCGCGGCCGTCTG
GACCGATGGCTGTGTAGAAGTACTCGCCGATAGTGGAAACCGACGCCCCAGCACTCGTCCGGATCGGGAG
ATGGGGGAGGCTAACTAAGCGGCCGCATCAATTTGATTTCTTCTTAATTCAATGCTAAAAAAAAAAATAT
TATAAAAAAAAAAACACACACAACAAATAAATTAATAAATACCATTTATTAAAAAAAAAAAAAAAAAAAA
AAAACCTATTTTAACAATTATTTTATTATTTTTATTTTTAGTTTTGTTAAAAAAAAAATTATTATCTTTA
TTTATAATTATAAAAAATTTATCCAATGATCATTTTTTAACTTTTTTATTATTTAGTATATTAAATAAAA
TCTCGAGAGTAGTATAACTTCGTATAGCATACATTATACGAAGTTATGATATCAGATCTCTACTGGAGTA
TCCAAGCTGACTAGTTGATCCCGCTACAGGGCGCGTCAGGTGGCACTTTTCGGGGAAATGTGCGCGGAAC
CCCTATTTGTTTATTTTTCTAAATACATTCAAATATGTATCCGCTCATGAGACAATAACCCTGATAAATG
CTTCAATAATATTGAAAAAGGAAGAGTATGAGTATTCAACATTTCCGTGTCGCCCTTATTCCCTTTTTTG
CGGCATTTTGCCTTCCTGTTTTTGCTCACCCAGAAACGCTGGTGAAAGTAAAAGATGCTGAAGATCAGTT
GGGTGCACGAGTGGGTTACATCGAACTGGATCTCAACAGCGGTAAGATCCTTGAGAGTTTTCGCCCCGAA
GAACGTTTTCCAATGATGAGCACTTTTAAAGTTCTGCTATGTGGCGCGGTATTATCCCGTATTGACGCCG
GGCAAGAGCAACTCGGTCGCCGCATACACTATTCTCAGAATGACTTGGTTGAGTACTCACCAGTCACAGA
AAAGCATCTTACGGATGGCATGACAGTAAGAGAATTATGCAGTGCTGCCATAACCATGAGTGATAACACT
GCGGCCAACTTACTTCTGACAACGATCGGAGGACCGAAGGAGCTAACCGCTTTTTTGCACAACATGGGGG
ATCATGTAACTCGCCTTGATCGTTGGGAACCGGAGCTGAATGAAGCCATACCAAACGACGAGCGTGACAC
CACGATGCCTGTAGCAATGGCAACAACGTTGCGCAAACTATTAACTGGCGAACTACTTACTCTAGCTTCC
CGGCAACAATTAATAGACTGGATGGAGGCGGATAAAGTTGCAGGACCACTTCTGCGCTCGGCCCTTCCGG
CTGGCTGGTTTATTGCTGATAAATCTGGAGCCGGTGAGCGTGGGTCTCGCGGTATCATTGCAGCACTGGG
GCCAGATGGTAAGCCCTCCCGTATCGTAGTTATCTACACGACGGGGAGTCAGGCAACTATGGATGAACGA
AATAGACAGATCGCTGAGATAGGTGCCTCACTGATTAAGCATTGGTAACTGTCAGACCAAGTTTACTCAT
ATATACTTTAGATTGATTTAAAACTTCATTTTTAATTTAAAAGGATCTAGGTGAAGATCCTTTTTGATAA
TCTCATGACCAAAATCCCTTAACGTGAGTTTTCGTTCCACTGAGCGTCAGACCCCGTAGAAAAGATCAAA
GGATCTTCTTGAGATCCTTTTTTTCTGCGCGTAATCTGCTGCTTGCAAACAAAAAAACCACCGCTACCAG
CGGTGGTTTGTTTGCCGGATCAAGAGCTACCAACTCTTTTTCCGAAGGTAACTGGCTTCAGCAGAGCGCA
GATACCAAATACTGTCCTTCTAGTGTAGCCGTAGTTAGGCCACCACTTCAAGAACTCTGTAGCACCGCCT
ACATACCTCGCTCTGCTAATCCTGTTACCAGTGGCTGCTGCCAGTGGCGATAAGTCGTGTCTTACCGGGT
TGGACTCAAGACGATAGTTACCGGATAAGGCGCAGCGGTCGGGCTGAACGGGGGGTTCGTGCACACAGCC
CAGCTTGGAGCGAACGACCTACACCGAACTGAGATACCTACAGCGTGAGCTATGAGAAAGCGCCACGCTT
CCCGAAGGGAGAAAGGCGGACAGGTATCCGGTAAGCGGCAGGGTCGGAACAGGAGAGCGCACGAGGGAGC
TTCCAGGGGGAAACGCCTGGTATCTTTATAGTCCTGTCGGGTTTCGCCACCTCTGACTTGAGCGTCGATT
TTTGTGATGCTCGTCAGGGGGGCGGAGCCTATGGAAAAACGCCAGCAACGCGGCCTTTTTACGGTTCCTG
GCCTTTTGCTGGCCTTTTGCTCACATGTTCTTTCCTGCGTTATCCCCTGATTCTGTGGATAACCGTATTA
CCGCCTTTGAGTGAGCTGATACCGCTCGCCGCAGCCGAACGACCGAGCGCAGCGAGTCAGTGAGCGAGGA
AGCGGAAGAGCGCCCAATACGCAAACCGCCTCT
