Features (pLannotate 1.2.2; 8 found; start..end, strand, type, name):
     51..84      +  protein_bind   loxP: Cre-mediated recombination occurs in the 8-bp core sequence (GCATACAT). Cre recombinase
    152..170     +  misc_feature   CEN4 (fragment): S. cerevisiae CEN4 centromere
    402..422     +  promoter       URA3 promoter (fragment): S. cerevisiae URA3
    520..1555    +  CDS            HygR (fragment): hygromycin B phosphotransferase confers resistance to hygromycin
   1832..1865    +  protein_bind   loxP: Cre-mediated recombination occurs in the 8-bp core sequence (GCATACAT). Cre recombinase
   1951..2055    +  promoter       AmpR promoter: bla
   2056..2916    +  CDS            AmpR: β-lactamase; bla; confers resistance to ampicillin, carbenicillin, and related antibiotics
   3087..3675    +  rep_origin     ori: high-copy-number ColE1/pMB1/pBR322/pUC origin of replication
>Addgene plasmid #108981 | pDM1081 | addgene full sequence | sequence record 216056 | Addgene NGS Result
GCCGGCCTTCAGTAGGCAGAGCTATCAAGCTTGATATCTTAATTAATTAAATAACTTCGTATAGCATACA
TTATACGAAGTTATAGTAGTGGATCCCAAAATTTTGTATTTTGTGATGTTAGTGTGTGTCATAATTGGAA
TATTGAAAAAAAAAAATAAAAAATAAAAAAAAAAAAAAAAAGAATTAATTAATGATTAATCATATGACTA
ACATTATATTTTCAATTTTTTTTTTTTTTTTTTTCCAACCACCCAAAAGTGATCCATTTTTTTTTTTTTT
TTAAATAAAATTTGGGTCACCCACAGTTGAATTWTTTTTAATTTTTTTTTTTTTTTTTTTTTTTTTTAWT
TTTTTTTTTTTTTTTYAAAATTTTTTTTTTTTYATATAAAAATAAATTTTCCAATTCATTTTTTTTTTTT
TTATTCAACTGTATATTATTATAACTCTTTATTTGTATTTTAAACTAATTTCACAGCTAGCAAAAAATGG
ATCAATTTAACATTTCTCAACAAGACCTAATGAAAAAGCCTGAACTCACCGCGACGTCTGTCGAGAAGTT
TCTGATCGAAAAGTTCGACAGCGTCTCCGACCTGATGCAGCTCTCGGAGGGCGAAGAATCTCGTGCTTTC
AGCTTCGATGTAGGAGGGCGTGGATATGTCCTGCGGGTAAATAGCTGCGCCGATGGTTTCTACAAAGATC
GTTATGTTTATCGGCACTTTGCATCGGCCGCGCTCCCGATTCCGGAAGTGCTTGACATTGGGGAGTTCAG
CGAGAGCCTGACCTATTGCATCTCCCGCCGTGCACAGGGTGTCACGTTGCAAGACCTGCCTGAAACCGAA
CTGCCCGCTGTTCTGCAGCCGGTCGCGGAGGCCATGGATGCGATCGCTGCGGCCGATCTTAGCCAGACGA
GCGGGTTCGGCCCATTCGGACCGCAAGGAATCGGTCAATACACTACATGGCGTGATTTCATATGCGCGAT
TGCTGATCCCCATGTGTATCACTGGCAAACTGTGATGGACGACACCGTCAGTGCGTCCGTCGCGCAGGCT
CTCGATGAGCTGATGCTTTGGGCCGAGGACTGCCCCGAAGTCCGGCACCTCGTGCACGCGGATTTCGGCT
CCAACAATGTCCTGACGGACAATGGCCGCATAACAGCGGTCATTGACTGGAGCGAGGCGATGTTCGGGGA
TTCCCAATACGAGGTCGCCAACATCTTCTTCTGGAGGCCGTGGTTGGCTTGTATGGAGCAGCAGACGCGC
TACTTCGAGCGGAGGCATCCGGAGCTTGCAGGATCGCCGCGGCTCCGGGCGTATATGCTCCGCATTGGTC
TTGACCAACTCTATCAGAGCTTGGTTGACGGCAATTTCGATGATGCAGCTTGGGCGCAGGGTCGATGCGA
CGCAATCGTCCGATCCGGAGCCGGGACTGTCGGGCGTACACAAATCGCCCGCAGAAGCGCGGCCGTCTGG
ACCGATGGCTGTGTAGAAGTACTCGCCGATAGTGGAAACCGACGCCCCAGCACTCGTCCGGATCGGGAGA
TGGGGGAGGCTAACTAAGCGGCCGCATCAATTTGATTTCTTCTTAATTCAATGCTAAAAAAAAAAATATT
ATAAAAAAAAAACACACACAACAAATAAATTAATAAATACCATTTATTAAAAAAAAAAAAAAAAAAAAAA
AACCTATTTTAACAATTATTTTATTATTTTTATTTTTAGTTTTGTTAAAAAAAAAATTATTATCTTTATT
TATAATTATAAAAAATTTATCCAATGATCATTTTTTAACTTTTTTATTATTTAGTATATTAAATAAAATC
TCGAGAGTAGTATAACTTCGTATAGCATACATTATACGAAGTTATGATATCAGATCTCTACTGGAGTATC
CAAGCTGACTAGTTGATCCCGCTACAGGGCGCGTCAGGTGGCACTTTTCGGGGAAATGTGCGCGGAACCC
CTATTTGTTTATTTTTCTAAATACATTCAAATATGTATCCGCTCATGAGACAATAACCCTGATAAATGCT
TCAATAATATTGAAAAAGGAAGAGTATGAGTATTCAACATTTCCGTGTCGCCCTTATTCCCTTTTTTGCG
GCATTTTGCCTTCCTGTTTTTGCTCACCCAGAAACGCTGGTGAAAGTAAAAGATGCTGAAGATCAGTTGG
GTGCACGAGTGGGTTACATCGAACTGGATCTCAACAGCGGTAAGATCCTTGAGAGTTTTCGCCCCGAAGA
ACGTTTTCCAATGATGAGCACTTTTAAAGTTCTGCTATGTGGCGCGGTATTATCCCGTATTGACGCCGGG
CAAGAGCAACTCGGTCGCCGCATACACTATTCTCAGAATGACTTGGTTGAGTACTCACCAGTCACAGAAA
AGCATCTTACGGATGGCATGACAGTAAGAGAATTATGCAGTGCTGCCATAACCATGAGTGATAACACTGC
GGCCAACTTACTTCTGACAACGATCGGAGGACCGAAGGAGCTAACCGCTTTTTTGCACAACATGGGGGAT
CATGTAACTCGCCTTGATCGTTGGGAACCGGAGCTGAATGAAGCCATACCAAACGACGAGCGTGACACCA
CGATGCCTGTAGCAATGGCAACAACGTTGCGCAAACTATTAACTGGCGAACTACTTACTCTAGCTTCCCG
GCAACAATTAATAGACTGGATGGAGGCGGATAAAGTTGCAGGACCACTTCTGCGCTCGGCCCTTCCGGCT
GGCTGGTTTATTGCTGATAAATCTGGAGCCGGTGAGCGTGGGTCTCGCGGTATCATTGCAGCACTGGGGC
CAGATGGTAAGCCCTCCCGTATCGTAGTTATCTACACGACGGGGAGTCAGGCAACTATGGATGAACGAAA
TAGACAGATCGCTGAGATAGGTGCCTCACTGATTAAGCATTGGTAACTGTCAGACCAAGTTTACTCATAT
ATACTTTAGATTGATTTAAAACTTCATTTTTAATTTAAAAGGATCTAGGTGAAGATCCTTTTTGATAATC
TCATGACCAAAATCCCTTAACGTGAGTTTTCGTTCCACTGAGCGTCAGACCCCGTAGAAAAGATCAAAGG
ATCTTCTTGAGATCCTTTTTTTCTGCGCGTAATCTGCTGCTTGCAAACAAAAAAACCACCGCTACCAGCG
GTGGTTTGTTTGCCGGATCAAGAGCTACCAACTCTTTTTCCGAAGGTAACTGGCTTCAGCAGAGCGCAGA
TACCAAATACTGTTCTTCTAGTGTAGCCGTAGTTAGGCCACCACTTCAAGAACTCTGTAGCACCGCCTAC
ATACCTCGCTCTGCTAATCCTGTTACCAGTGGCTGCTGCCAGTGGCGATAAGTCGTGTCTTACCGGGTTG
GACTCAAGACGATAGTTACCGGATAAGGCGCAGCGGTCGGGCTGAACGGGGGGTTCGTGCACACAGCCCA
GCTTGGAGCGAACGACCTACACCGAACTGAGATACCTACAGCGTGAGCTATGAGAAAGCGCCACGCTTCC
CGAAGGGAGAAAGGCGGACAGGTATCCGGTAAGCGGCAGGGTCGGAACAGGAGAGCGCACGAGGGAGCTT
CCAGGGGGAAACGCCTGGTATCTTTATAGTCCTGTCGGGTTTCGCCACCTCTGACTTGAGCGTCGATTTT
TGTGATGCTCGTCAGGGGGGCGGAGCCTATGGAAAAACGCCAGCAACGCGGCCTTTTTACGGTTCCTGGC
CTTTTGCTGGCCTTTTGCTCACATGTTCTTTCCTGCGTTATCCCCTGATTCTGTGGATAACCGTATTACC
GCCTTTGAGTGAGCTGATACCGCTCGCCGCAGCCGAACGACCGAGCGCAGCGAGTCAGTGAGCGAGGAAG
CGGAAGAGCGCCCAATACGCAAACCGCCTCT
